>Addgene plasmid #122177 | pHR-PGK-PYL1-sfGFP-Coilin | addgene full sequence | sequence record 242708 | Addgene NGS Result
TTGAGATCCTTTTTTTCTGCGCGTAATCTGCTGCTTGCAAACAAAAAAACCACCGCTACCAGCGGTGGTT
TGTTTGCCGGATCAAGAGCTACCAACTCTTTTTCCGAAGGTAACTGGCTTCAGCAGAGCGCAGATACCAA
ATACTGTTCTTCTAGTGTAGCCGTAGTTAGGCCACCACTTCAAGAACTCTGTAGCACCGCCTACATACCT
CGCTCTGCTAATCCTGTTACCAGTGGCTGCTGCCAGTGGCGATAAGTCGTGTCTTACCGGGTTGGACTCA
AGACGATAGTTACCGGATAAGGCGCAGCGGTCGGGCTGAACGGGGGGTTCGTGCACACAGCCCAGCTTGG
AGCGAACGACCTACACCGAACTGAGATACCTACAGCGTGAGCTATGAGAAAGCGCCACGCTTCCCGAAGG
GAGAAAGGCGGACAGGTATCCGGTAAGCGGCAGGGTCGGAACAGGAGAGCGCACGAGGGAGCTTCCAGGG
GGAAACGCCTGGTATCTTTATAGTCCTGTCGGGTTTCGCCACCTCTGACTTGAGCGTCGATTTTTGTGAT
GCTCGTCAGGGGGGCGGAGCCTATGGAAAAACGCCAGCAACGCGGCCTTTTTACGGTTCCTGGCCTTTTG
CTGGCCTTTTGCTCACATGTTCTTTCCTGCGTTATCCCCTGATTCTGTGGATAACCGTATTACCGCCTTT
GAGTGAGCTGATACCGCTCGCCGCAGCCGAACGACCGAGCGCAGCGAGTCAGTGAGCGAGGAAGCGGAAG
AGCGCCCAATACGCAAACCGCCTCTCCCCGCGCGTCGGCCGATTCATTAATGCAGCTGTGGAATGTGTGT
CAGTTAGGGTGTGGAAAGTCCCCAGGCTCCCCAGCAGGCAGAAGTATGCAAAGCATGCATCTCAATTAGT
CAGCAACCAGGTGTGGAAAGTCCCCAGGCTCCCCAGCAGGCAGAAGTATGCAAAGCATGCATCTCAATTA
GTCAGCAACCATAGTCCCGCCCCTAACTCCGCCCATCCCGCCCCTAACTCCGCCCAGTTCCGCCCATTCT
CCGCCCCATGGCTGACTAATTTTTTTTATTTATGCAGAGGCCGAGGCCGCCTCGGCCTCTGAGCTATTCC
AGAAGTAGTGAGGAGGCTTTTTTGGAGGCCTAGGCTTTTGCAAAAAGCTTGGACACAAGACAGGCTTGCG
AGATATGTTTGAGAATACCACTTTATCCCGCGTCAGGGAGAGGCAGTGCGTAAAAAGACGCGGACTCATG
TGAAATACTGGTTTTTAGTGCGCCAGATCTCTATAATCTCGCGCAACCTATTTTCCCCTCGAACACTTTT
TAAGCCGTAGATAAACAGGCTGGGACACTTCACATGAGCGAAAAATACATCGTCACCTGGGACATGTTGC
AGATCCATGCACGTAAACTCGCAAGCCGACTGATGCCTTCTGAACAATGGAAAGGCATTATTGCCGTAAG
CCGTGGCGGTCTGTACCGGGTGCGTTACTGGCGCGTGAACTGGGTATTCGTCATGTCGATACCGTTTGTA
TTTCCAGCTACGATCACGACAACCAGCGCGAGCTTAAAGTGCTGAAACGCGCAGAAGGCGATGGCGAAGG
CTTCATCGTTATTGATGACCTGGTGGATACCGGTGGTACTGCGGTTGCGATTCGTGAAATGTATCCAAAA
GCGCACTTTGTCACCATCTTCGCAAAACCGGCTGGTCGTCCGCTGGTTGATGACTATGTTGTTGATATCC
CGCAAGATACCTGGATTGAACAGCCGTGGGATATGGGCGTCGTATTCGTCCCGCCAATCTCCGGTCGCTA
ATCTTTTCAACGCCTGGCACTGCCGGGCGTTGTTCTTTTTAACTTCAGGCGGGTTACAATAGTTTCCAGT
AAGTATTCTGGAGGCTGCATCCATGACACAGGCAAACCTGAGCGAAACCCTGTTCAAACCCCGCTTTAAA
CATCCTGAAACCTCGACGCTAGTCCGCCGCTTTAATCACGGCGCACAACCGCCTGTGCAGTCGGCCCTTG
ATGGTAAAACCATCCCTCACTGGTATCGCATGATTAACCGTCTGATGTGGATCTGGCGCGGCATTGACCC
ACGCGAAATCCTCGACGTCCAGGCACGTATTGTGATGAGCGATGCCGAACGTACCGACGATGATTTATAC
GATACGGTGATTGGCTACCGTGGCGGCAACTGGATTTATGAGTGGGCCCCGGATCTTTGTGAAGGAACCT
TACTTCTGTGGTGTGACATAATTGGACAAACTACCTACAGAGATTTAAAGCTCTAAGGTAAATATAAAAT
TTTTAAGTGTATAATGTGTTAAACTACTGATTCTAATTGTTTGTGTATTTTAGATTCCAACCTATGGAAC
TGATGAATGGGAGCAGTGGTGGAATGCCTTTAATGAGGAAAACCTGTTTTGCTCAGAAGAAATGCCATCT
AGTGATGATGAGGCTACTGCTGACTCTCAACATTCTACTCCTCCAAAAAAGAAGAGAAAGGTAGAAGACC
CCAAGGACTTTCCTTCAGAATTGCTAAGTTTTTTGAGTCATGCTGTGTTTAGTAATAGAACTCTTGCTTG
CTTTGCTATTTACACCACAAAGGAAAAAGCTGCACTGCTATACAAGAAAATTATGGAAAAATATTCTGTA
ACCTTTATAAGTAGGCATAACAGTTATAATCATAACATACTGTTTTTTCTTACTCCACACAGGCATAGAG
TGTCTGCTATTAATAACTATGCTCAAAAATTGTGTACCTTTAGCTTTTTAATTTGTAAAGGGGTTAATAA
GGAATATTTGATGTATAGTGCCTTGACTAGAGATCATAATCAGCCATACCACATTTGTAGAGGTTTTACT
TGCTTTAAAAAACCTCCCACACCTCCCCCTGAACCTGAAACATAAAATGAATGCAATTGTTGTTGTTAAC
TTGTTTATTGCAGCTTATAATGGTTACAAATAAAGCAATAGCATCACAAATTTCACAAATAAAGCATTTT
TTTCACTGCATTCTAGTTGTGGTTTGTCCAAACTCATCAATGTATCTTATCATGTCTGGATCAACTGGAT
AACTCAAGCTAACCAAAATCATCCCAAACTTCCCACCCCATACCCTATTACCACTGCCAATTACCTGTGG
TTTCATTTACTCTAAACCTGTGATTCCTCTGAATTATTTTCATTTTAAAGAAATTGTATTTGTTAAATAT
GTACTACAAACTTAGTAGTTGGAAGGGCTAATTCACTCCCAAAGAAGACAAGATATCCTTGATCTGTGGA
TCTACCACACACAAGGCTACTTCCCTGATTAGCAGAACTACACACCAGGGCCAGGGGTCAGATATCCACT
GACCTTTGGATGGTGCTACAAGCTAGTACCAGTTGAGCCAGATAAGGTAGAAGAGGCCAATAAAGGAGAG
AACACCAGCTTGTTACACCCTGTGAGCCTGCATGGGATGGATGACCCGGAGAGAGAAGTGTTAGAGTGGA
GGTTTGACAGCCGCCTAGCATTTCATCACGTGGCCCGAGAGCTGCATCCGGAGTACTTCAAGAACTGCTG
ATATCGAGCTTGCTACAAGGGACTTTCCGCTGGGGACTTTCCAGGGAGGCGTGGCCTGGGCGGGACTGGG
GAGTGGCGAGCCCTCAGATCCTGCATATAAGCAGCTGCTTTTTGCCTGTACTGGGTCTCTCTGGTTAGAC
CAGATCTGAGCCTGGGAGCTCTCTGGCTAACTAGGGAACCCACTGCTTAAGCCTCAATAAAGCTTGCCTT
GAGTGCTTCAAGTAGTGTGTGCCCGTCTGTTGTGTGACTCTGGTAACTAGAGATCCCTCAGACCCTTTTA
GTCAGTGTGGAAAATCTCTAGCAGTGGCGCCCGAACAGGGACTTGAAAGCGAAAGGGAAACCAGAGGAGC
TCTCTCGACGCAGGACTCGGCTTGCTGAAGCGCGCACGGCAAGAGGCGAGGGGCGGCGACTGGTGAGTAC
GCCAAAAATTTTGACTAGCGGAGGCTAGAAGGAGAGAGATGGGTGCGAGAGCGTCAGTATTAAGCGGGGG
AGAATTAGATCGCGATGGGAAAAAATTCGGTTAAGGCCAGGGGGAAAGAAAAAATATAAATTAAAACATA
TAGTATGGGCAAGCAGGGAGCTAGAACGATTCGCAGTTAATCCTGGCCTGTTAGAAACATCAGAAGGCTG
TAGACAAATACTGGGACAGCTACAACCATCCCTTCAGACAGGATCAGAAGAACTTAGATCATTATATAAT
ACAGTAGCAACCCTCTATTGTGTGCATCAAAGGATAGAGATAAAAGACACCAAGGAAGCTTTAGACAAGA
TAGAGGAAGAGCAAAACAAAAGTAAGACCACCGCACAGCAAGCGGCCGGCCGCTGATCTTCAGACCTGGA
GGAGGAGATATGAGGGACAATTGGAGAAGTGAATTATATAAATATAAAGTAGTAAAAATTGAACCATTAG
GAGTAGCACCCACCAAGGCAAAGAGAAGAGTGGTGCAGAGAGAAAAAAGAGCAGTGGGAATAGGAGCTTT
GTTCCTTGGGTTCTTGGGAGCAGCAGGAAGCACTATGGGCGCAGCGTCAATGACGCTGACGGTACAGGCC
AGACAATTATTGTCTGGTATAGTGCAGCAGCAGAACAATTTGCTGAGGGCTATTGAGGCGCAACAGCATC
TGTTGCAACTCACAGTCTGGGGCATCAAGCAGCTCCAGGCAAGAATCCTGGCTGTGGAAAGATACCTAAA
GGATCAACAGCTCCTGGGGATTTGGGGTTGCTCTGGAAAACTCATTTGCACCACTGCTGTGCCTTGGAAT
GCTAGTTGGAGTAATAAATCTCTGGAACAGATTTGGAATCACACGACCTGGATGGAGTGGGACAGAGAAA
TTAACAATTACACAAGCTTAATACACTCCTTAATTGAAGAATCGCAAAACCAGCAAGAAAAGAATGAACA
AGAATTATTGGAATTAGATAAATGGGCAAGTTTGTGGAATTGGTTTAACATAACAAATTGGCTGTGGTAT
ATAAAATTATTCATAATGATAGTAGGAGGCTTGGTAGGTTTAAGAATAGTTTTTGCTGTACTTTCTATAG
TGAATAGAGTTAGGCAGGGATATTCACCATTATCGTTTCAGACCCACCTCCCAACCCCGAGGGGACCCGA
CAGGCCCGAAGGAATAGAAGAAGAAGGTGGAGAGAGAGACAGAGACAGATCCATTCGATTAGTGAACGGA
TCTCGACGGTATCGCCAAATGGCAGTATTCATCCACAATTTTAAAAGAAAAGGGGGGATTGGGGGGTACA
GTGCAGGGGAAAGAATAGTAGACATAATAGCAACAGACATACAAACTAAAGAATTACAAAAACAAATTAC
AAAAATTCAAAATTTTCGGGTTTATTACAGGGACAGCAGAGATCCAGTTTGGATCGATAAGCTTGATATC
GAATTCTACCGGGTAGGGGAGGCGCTTTTCCCAAGGCAGTCTGGAGCATGCGCTTTAGCAGCCCCGCTGG
GCACTTGGCGCTACACAAGTGGCCTCTGGCCTCGCACACATTCCACATCCACCGGTAGGCGCCAACCGGC
TCCGTTCTTTGGTGGCCCCTTCGCGCCACCTTCTACTCCTCCCCTAGTCAGGAAGTTCCCCCCCGCCCCG
CAGCTCGCGTCGTGCAGGACGTGACAAATGGAAGTAGCACGTCTCACTAGTCTCGTGCAGATGGACAGCA
CCGCTGAGCAATGGAAGCGGGTAGGCCTTTGGGGCAGCGGCCAATAGCAGCTTTGCTCCTTCGCTTTCTG
GGCTCAGAGGCTGGGAAGGGGTGGGTCCGGGGGCGGGCTCAGGGGCGGGCTCAGGGGCGGGGCGGGCGCC
CGAAGGTCCTCCGGAGGCCCGGCATTCTGCACGCTTCAAAAGCGCACGTCTGCCGCGCTGTTCTCCTCTT
CCTCATCTCCGGGCCTTTCGACCTGCAGCCCAAGCTTACGCGTCTGCAGGATATCAAGCTTGCGGTACGA
CTGAGTCATGGGTGGGGGCGCGCCAACTCAAGACGAATTCACCCAACTCTCCCAATCAATCGCCGAGTTC
CACACGTACCAACTCGGTAACGGCCGTTGCTCATCTCTCCTAGCTCAGCGAATCCACGCGCCGCCGGAAA
CAGTATGGTCCGTGGTGAGACGTTTCGATAGGCCACAGATTTACAAACACTTCATCAAAAGCTGTAACGT
GAGTGAAGATTTCGAGATGCGAGTGGGATGCACGCGCGACGTGAACGTGATAAGTGGATTACCGGCGAAT
ACGTCTCGAGAGAGATTAGATCTGTTGGACGATGATCGGAGAGTGACTGGGTTTAGTATAACCGGTGGTG
AACATAGGCTGAGGAATTATAAATCGGTTACGACGGTTCATAGATTTGAGAAAGAAGAAGAAGAAGAAAG
GATCTGGACCGTTGTTTTGGAATCTTATGTTGTTGATGTACCGGAAGGTAATTCGGAGGAAGATACGAGA
TTGTTTGCTGATACGGTTATTAGATTGAATCTTCAGAAACTTGCTTCGATCACTGAAGCTATGAACGTGG
ATCCAGGTGGAGGTGGAAGCGGTAGCAAAGGAGAAGAACTTTTCACTGGAGTTGTCCCAATTCTTGTTGA
ATTAGATGGTGATGTTAATGGGCACAAATTTTCTGTCCGTGGAGAGGGTGAAGGTGATGCTACAAACGGA
AAACTCACCCTTAAATTTATTTGCACTACTGGAAAACTACCTGTTCCGTGGCCAACACTTGTCACTACTC
TGACCTATGGTGTTCAATGCTTTTCCCGTTATCCGGATCACATGAAACGGCATGACTTTTTCAAGAGTGC
CATGCCCGAAGGTTATGTACAGGAACGCACTATATCTTTCAAAGATGACGGGACCTACAAGACGCGTGCT
GAAGTCAAGTTTGAAGGTGATACCCTTGTTAATCGTATCGAGTTAAAGGGTATTGATTTTAAAGAAGATG
GAAACATTCTTGGACACAAACTCGAGTACAACTTTAACTCACACAATGTATACATCACGGCAGACAAACA
AAAGAATGGAATCAAAGCTAACTTCAAAATTCGCCACAACGTTGAAGATGGTTCCGTTCAACTAGCAGAC
CATTATCAACAAAATACTCCAATTGGCGATGGCCCTGTCCTTTTACCAGACAACCATTACCTGTCGACAC
AATCTGTCCTTTCGAAAGATCCCAACGAAAAGCGTGACCACATGGTCCTTCTTGAGTTTGTAACTGCTGC
TGGGATTACACATGGCATGGATGAGCTCTACAAAGGTGGAGGTCGGACCGCAAGCAAGATGGCAGCTTCC
GAGACGGTTAGGCTACGGCTTCAATTTGATTACCCGCCGCCAGCTACCCCGCACTGTACGGCCTTCTGGC
TTCTGGTCGACTTGAACAGATGCCGAGTCGTCACAGATCTCATTAGTCTCATCCGCCAGCGCTTCGGCTT
CAGTTCTGGGGCCTTCCTAGGCCTCTACCTGGAGGGGGGGCTCTTGCCCCCCGCCGAGAGCGCGCGCCTT
GTGAGAGACAACGACTGCCTCAGAGTTAAATTAGAAGAGAGAGGAGTTGCTGAGAATTCTGTAGTCATCA
GTAATGGTGACATTAATTTATCTCTTAGAAAAGCAAAGAAGCGGGCATTTCAGTTAGAGGAGGGTGAAGA
AACTGAACCAGATTGCAAATATTCAAAGAAGCATTGGAAGAGTCGAGAGAACAATAACAATAATGAGAAG
GTCTTGGATCTGGAACCAAAAGCTGTCACAGATCAGACTGTCAGCAAAAAAAACAAGAGAAAAAATAAAG
CAACCTGTGGCACAGTGGGTGATGATAACGAAGAGGCCAAAAGAAAATCACCAAAGAAAAAGGAGAAATG
TGAATATAAAAAAAAGGCTAAGAATCCCAAGTCTCCGAAAGTACAGGCAGTGAAAGACTGGGCCAATCAG
AGATGTAGTTCTCCAAAAGGTTCTGCTAGAAACAGCCTTGTTAAAGCCAAAAGGAAAGGTAGTGTAAGCG
TTTGCTCAAAAGAGAGTCCCAGTTCCTCCTCGGAGTCTGAGTCTTGTGATGAATCTATCAGTGATGGTCC
CAGCAAAGTCACTTTGGAGGCCAGAAATTCCTCAGAGAAATTACCAACTGAGTTATCAAAGGAAGAACCC
TCTACCAAAAATACAACTGCAGACAAACTGGCTATAAAACTTGGCTTTAGCCTTACCCCCAGCAAGGGCA
AGACCTCTGGAACAACATCTTCCAGTTCAGACTCTAGTGCAGAGTCAGACGACCAATGCTTGATGTCATC
GAGCACCCCGGAGTGTGCTGCGGGTTTCTTAAAGACAGTAGGCCTTTTTGCAGGAAGAGGTCGTCCAGGC
CCAGGGCTGTCATCACAGACTGCAGGTGCTGCTGGATGGAGGCGTTCTGGCTCAAATGGTGGTGGACAGG
CTCCTGGTGCTTCTCCCAGTGTGTCTCTCCCTGCTAGTTTAGGAAGAGGATGGGGTAGAGAAGAGAACCT
TTTTTCTTGGAAGGGAGCTAAGGGACGGGGCATGCGGGGGAGAGGTCGAGGACGAGGGCATCCTGTTTCC
TGTGTTGTAAATAGAAGCACTGACAACCAGAGGCAACAGCAATTAAATGACGTGGTAAAAAATTCATCTA
CTATTATCCAGAATCCAGTAGAGACACCCAAGAAGGACTATAGTCTGTTACCACTGTTAGCAGCTGCCCC
TCAAGTTGGAGAAAAGATTGCATTTAAGCTTTTGGAGCTAACATCCAGTTACTCTCCTGATGTCTCTGAC
TACGAGGAAGGAAGAATATTAAGCCACAATCCAGAGACCCAGCAAGTAGATATAGAAATTCTTTCATCCT
TACCTGCCTTGAGAGAACCTGGGAAATTTGATTTAGTTTATCACAATGAAAATGGAGCTGAGGTAGTGGA
GTACGCTGTGACACAGGAGAGCAAGATCACTGTATTTTGGAAAGAGTTGATTGACCCAAGACTGATTATT
GAATCTCCAAGTAACACATCAAGTACAGAACCTGCCTGAGTATGACCTCCCTGCAGGCATGCAAGCTTGA
TATCAAGCTTATCGATAATCAACCTCTGGATTACAAAATTTGTGAAAGATTGACTGGTATTCTTAACTAT
GTTGCTCCTTTTACGCTATGTGGATACGCTGCTTTAATGCCTTTGTATCATGCTATTGCTTCCCGTATGG
CTTTCATTTTCTCCTCCTTGTATAAATCCTGGTTGCTGTCTCTTTATGAGGAGTTGTGGCCCGTTGTCAG
GCAACGTGGCGTGGTGTGCACTGTGTTTGCTGACGCAACCCCCACTGGTTGGGGCATTGCCACCACCTGT
CAGCTCCTTTCCGGGACTTTCGCTTTCCCCCTCCCTATTGCCACGGCGGAACTCATCGCCGCCTGCCTTG
CCCGCTGCTGGACAGGGGCTCGGCTGTTGGGCACTGACAATTCCGTGGTGTTGTCGGGGAAATCATCGTC
CTTTCCTTGGCTGCTCGCCTGTGTTGCCACCTGGATTCTGCGCGGGACGTCCTTCTGCTACGTCCCTTCG
GCCCTCAATCCAGCGGACCTTCCTTCCCGCGGCCTGCTGCCGGCTCTGCGGCCTCTTCCGCGTCTTCGCC
TTCGCCCTCAGACGAGTCGGATCTCCCTTTGGGCCGCCTCCCCGCATCGATACCGTCGACCTCGAGGGAA
TTAATTCGAGCTCGGTACCTTTAAGACCAATGACTTACAAGGCAGCTGTAGATCTTAGCCACTTTTTAAA
AGAAAAGGGGGGACTGGAAGGGCTAATTCACTCCCAACGAAGACAAGATCTGCTTTTTGCTTGTACTGGG
TCTCTCTGGTTAGACCAGATCTGAGCCTGGGAGCTCTCTGGCTAACTAGGGAACCCACTGCTTAAGCCTC
AATAAAGCTTGCCTTGAGTGCTTCAAGTAGTGTGTGCCCGTCTGTTGTGTGACTCTGGTAACTAGAGATC
CCTCAGACCCTTTTAGTCAGTGTGGAAAATCTCTAGCAGCATCTAGAATTAATTCCGTGTATTCTATAGT
GTCACCTAAATCGTATGTGTATGATACATAAGGTTATGTATTAATTGTAGCCGCGTTCTAACGACAATAT
GTACAAGCCTAATTGTGTAGCATCTGGCTTACTGAAGCAGACCCTATCATCTCTCTCGTAAACTGCCGTC
AGAGTCGGTTTGGTTGGACGAACCTTCTGAGTTTCTGGTAACGCCGTCCCGCACCCGGAAATGGTCAGCG
AACCAATCAGCAGGGTCATCGCTAGCCAGATCCTCTACGCCGGACGCATCGTGGCCGGCATCACCGGCGC
CACAGGTGCGGTTGCTGGCGCCTATATCGCCGACATCACCGATGGGGAAGATCGGGCTCGCCACTTCGGG
CTCATGAGCGCTTGTTTCGGCGTGGGTATGGTGGCAGGCCCCGTGGCCGGGGGACTGTTGGGCGCCATCT
CCTTGCATGCACCATTCCTTGCGGCGGCGGTGCTCAACGGCCTCAACCTACTACTGGGCTGCTTCCTAAT
GCAGGAGTCGCATAAGGGAGAGCGTCGAATGGTGCACTCTCAGTACAATCTGCTCTGATGCCGCATAGTT
AAGCCAGCCCCGACACCCGCCAACACCCGCTGACGCGCCCTGACGGGCTTGTCTGCTCCCGGCATCCGCT
TACAGACAAGCTGTGACCGTCTCCGGGAGCTGCATGTGTCAGAGGTTTTCACCGTCATCACCGAAACGCG
CGAGACGAAAGGGCCTCGTGATACGCCTATTTTTATAGGTTAATGTCATGATAATAATGGTTTCTTAGAC
GTCAGGTGGCACTTTTCGGGGAAATGTGCGCGGAACCCCTATTTGTTTATTTTTCTAAATACATTCAAAT
ATGTATCCGCTCATGAGACAATAACCCTGATAAATGCTTCAATAATATTGAAAAAGGAAGAGTATGAGTA
TTCAACATTTCCGTGTCGCCCTTATTCCCTTTTTTGCGGCATTTTGCCTTCCTGTTTTTGCTCACCCAGA
AACGCTGGTGAAAGTAAAAGATGCTGAAGATCAGTTGGGTGCACGAGTGGGTTACATCGAACTGGATCTC
AACAGCGGTAAGATCCTTGAGAGTTTTCGCCCCGAAGAACGTTTTCCAATGATGAGCACTTTTAAAGTTC
TGCTATGTGGCGCGGTATTATCCCGTATTGACGCCGGGCAAGAGCAACTCGGTCGCCGCATACACTATTC
TCAGAATGACTTGGTTGAGTACTCACCAGTCACAGAAAAGCATCTTACGGATGGCATGACAGTAAGAGAA
TTATGCAGTGCTGCCATAACCATGAGTGATAACACTGCGGCCAACTTACTTCTGACAACGATCGGAGGAC
CGAAGGAGCTAACCGCTTTTTTGCACAACATGGGGGATCATGTAACTCGCCTTGATCGTTGGGAACCGGA
GCTGAATGAAGCCATACCAAACGACGAGCGTGACACCACGATGCCTGTAGCAATGGCAACAACGTTGCGC
AAACTATTAACTGGCGAACTACTTACTCTAGCTTCCCGGCAACAATTAATAGACTGGATGGAGGCGGATA
AAGTTGCAGGACCACTTCTGCGCTCGGCCCTTCCGGCTGGCTGGTTTATTGCTGATAAATCTGGAGCCGG
TGAGCGTGGGTCTCGCGGTATCATTGCAGCACTGGGGCCAGATGGTAAGCCCTCCCGTATCGTAGTTATC
TACACGACGGGGAGTCAGGCAACTATGGATGAACGAAATAGACAGATCGCTGAGATAGGTGCCTCACTGA
TTAAGCATTGGTAACTGTCAGACCAAGTTTACTCATATATACTTTAGATTGATTTAAAACTTCATTTTTA
ATTTAAAAGGATCTAGGTGAAGATCCTTTTTGATAATCTCATGACCAAAATCCCTTAACGTGAGTTTTCG
TTCCACTGAGCGTCAGACCCCGTAGAAAAGATCAAAGGATCTTC
Features (pLannotate 1.2.2; 35 found; start..end, strand, type, name):
      1..589     +  rep_origin     ori: high-copy-number ColE1/pMB1/pBR322/pUC origin of replication
    772..828     +  CDS            lacI (fragment): lac repressor; lacI; The lac repressor binds to the lac operator to inhibit transcription in E. coli. This inhibition can be relieved by adding lactose or isopropyl-β-D-thiogalactopyranoside (IPTG).
    835..1164    +  promoter       SV40 promoter: SV40 enhancer and early promoter
   1364..1483    +  CDS            gpt (fragment): XGPT_ECOLI - Also known as gpp, gxu. Experimental evidence at protein level: Swiss-Prot protein existence level 1. Purine salvage pathway enzyme that catalyzes the transfer of the ribosyl-5-phosphate group from 5-phospho-alpha-D-ribose 1- diphosphate (PRPP) to the N9 position of the 6-oxopurines guanine and xanthine to form the corresponding ribonucleotides GMP (guanosine 5'- monophosphate) and XMP (xanthosine 5'-monophosphate), with the release of PPi. To a lesser extent, also acts on hypoxanthine (PubMed:9100006, PubMed:3886014). Does not ribophosphorylate adenine (PubMed:3886014). From Esch
   1483..1818    +  CDS            gpt (fragment): XGPT_ECOLI - Also known as gpp, gxu. Experimental evidence at protein level: Swiss-Prot protein existence level 1. Purine salvage pathway enzyme that catalyzes the transfer of the ribosyl-5-phosphate group from 5-phospho-alpha-D-ribose 1- diphosphate (PRPP) to the N9 position of the 6-oxopurines guanine and xanthine to form the corresponding ribonucleotides GMP (guanosine 5'- monophosphate) and XMP (xanthosine 5'-monophosphate), with the release of PPi. To a lesser extent, also acts on hypoxanthine (PubMed:9100006, PubMed:3886014). Does not ribophosphorylate adenine (PubMed:3886014). From Esch
   1913..2218    +  CDS            frsA (fragment): FRSA_ECOLI - Also known as yafA. Experimental evidence at protein level: Swiss-Prot protein existence level 1. Catalyzes the hydrolysis of esters (PubMed:15808744). Displays esterase activity toward pNP-butyrate (PubMed:15808744). May stimulate mixed-acid fermentation by acting as a fermentation/respiration switch that down-regulates respiration and up- regulates fermentation rates (PubMed:15169777). From Escherichia coli (strain K12).
   2222..2296    +  CDS            small t antigen (fragment): SV40 (simian virus 40) small t antigen
   2298..2363    +  intron         small t intron: SV40 (simian virus 40) small t antigen intron
   2493..2513    +  CDS            SV40 NLS: nuclear localization signal of SV40 (simian virus 40) large T antigen
   2832..2915    +  CDS            large T antigen (fragment): large T antigen from SV40 (simian virus 40)
   2938..3072    +  polyA_signal   SV40 poly(A) signal: SV40 polyadenylation signal
   3239..3568    +  CDS            nef (fragment): NEF_HV1BR - Experimental evidence at protein level: Swiss-Prot protein existence level 1. Extracellular Nef protein targets CD4(+) T-lymphocytes for apoptosis by interacting with CXCR4 surface receptors (PubMed:14990729). From Human immunodeficiency virus type 1 group M subtype B (isolate BRU/LAI) (HIV-1).
   3616..3873    +  LTR            5' LTR (truncated): truncated 5' long terminal repeat (LTR) from HIV-1
   3920..4045    +  misc_feature   HIV-1 Ψ: packaging signal of human immunodeficiency virus type 1
   4029..4367    +  CDS            HIV-1 gag (fragment): gag protein from human immunodeficiency virus 1; gag
   4542..4775    +  misc_feature   RRE: The Rev response element (RRE) of HIV-1 allows for Rev-dependent mRNA export from the nucleus to the cytoplasm.
   5152..5252    +  CDS            Rev (fragment): human immunodeficiency virus 1 (HIV-1) Rev protein; rev; enhances nuclear export of unspliced and incompletely spliced viral mRNAs
   5289..5406    +  misc_feature   cPPT/CTS: central polypurine tract and central termination sequence of HIV-1
   5443..5466    -  misc_feature   MCS (fragment): pBluescript multiple cloning site
   5471..5970    +  promoter       PGK promoter: mouse phosphoglycerate kinase 1 promoter
   6046..6576    +  CDS            PYL1 (fragment): PYL1_ARATH - Also known as RCAR12. Experimental evidence at protein level: Swiss-Prot protein existence level 1. Receptor for abscisic acid (ABA) required for ABA-mediated responses such as stomatal closure and germination inhibition. Inhibits the activity of group-A protein phosphatases type 2C (PP2Cs) when activated by ABA (PubMed:19407143, PubMed:19855379, PubMed:19893533, PubMed:19898420, PubMed:23844015, PubMed:21658606). Can be activated by both (-)-ABA and (+)-ABA (PubMed:23844015). From Arabidopsis thaliana (Mouse-ear cress).
   6604..7314    +  CDS            Superfolder GFP: Superfolder GFP is a basic (constitutively fluorescent) green fluorescent protein published in 2005, derived from Aequorea victoria. It is reported to be a very rapidly-maturing weak dimer.
   7339..9066    +  CDS            COIL: COIL_HUMAN - Also known as CLN80. Experimental evidence at protein level: Swiss-Prot protein existence level 1. Component of nuclear coiled bodies, also known as Cajal bodies or CBs, which are involved in the modification and assembly of nucleoplasmic snRNPs. From Homo sapiens (Human).
   9080..9098    +  misc_feature   MCS (fragment): pUC18/19 multiple cloning site
   9099..9117    +  misc_feature   MCS (fragment): pBluescript multiple cloning site
   9117..9705    +  misc_feature   WPRE: woodchuck hepatitis virus posttranscriptional regulatory element
   9706..9728    +  misc_feature   MCS (fragment): pBluescript multiple cloning site
   9745..9813    +  CDS            nef (fragment): NEF_HV1Z2 - Experimental evidence at protein level: Swiss-Prot protein existence level 1. Extracellular Nef protein targets CD4(+) T-lymphocytes for apoptosis by interacting with CXCR4 surface receptors. From Human immunodeficiency virus type 1 group M subtype D (isolate Z2/CDC-Z34) (HIV-1).
   9815..10048   +  LTR            3' LTR (ΔU3): self-inactivating 3' long terminal repeat (LTR) from HIV-1
  10073..10091   -  promoter       SP6 promoter: promoter for bacteriophage SP6 RNA polymerase
  10319..10598   +  CDS            TcR (fragment): tetracycline efflux protein; tet; confers resistance to tetracycline
  10599..10647   -  misc_feature   bom (fragment): basis of mobility region from pBR322
  10749..10784   -  CDS            rop (fragment): Rop protein, which maintains plasmids at low copy number; rop
  10879..10983   +  promoter       AmpR promoter: bla
  10984..11844   +  CDS            AmpR: β-lactamase; bla; confers resistance to ampicillin, carbenicillin, and related antibiotics
