[The description below was written by a language model from this plasmid's Addgene catalogue record and pLannotate feature annotations shown in this document.]
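Description:
pHR-PGK-PYL1-sfGFP-Coilin is a roughly 12 kb HIV-1-based lentiviral transfer plasmid on the pHR backbone, built for stable expression of a tagged Cajal body protein in mammalian cells. It is propagated in E. coli through a high-copy ColE1/pUC-type origin and an ampicillin resistance gene. The record lists no drug marker for mammalian cells, so transduced cells are identified by GFP fluorescence. The backbone outside the viral region also carries legacy sequence: an SV40 promoter followed by gpt fragments, SV40 small t intron and poly(A) elements, and fragments of lacI, TcR, rop and bom. These appear to be remnants rather than functional parts of the design.

The packaged region runs from a truncated 5' LTR through the Ψ packaging signal with a partial gag sequence, the Rev response element and the cPPT/CTS. It ends in a ΔU3 self-inactivating 3' LTR, which leaves the integrated provirus without LTR promoter activity. Within this region, the mouse PGK promoter drives a single fusion open reading frame, followed by a WPRE that enhances transcript expression. The fusion consists of Arabidopsis PYL1, an abscisic acid (ABA) receptor domain, then superfolder GFP, then human coilin (COIL, about 1.7 kb), a structural component of Cajal bodies.

Coilin targets the fusion to Cajal bodies, sfGFP makes them visible, and PYL1 provides one half of an ABA-inducible dimerisation pair; on binding ABA it associates with a PP2C-type phosphatase domain partner. The associated publication concerns CRISPR-mediated programmable 3D genome positioning. This suggests the construct serves as the nuclear-compartment anchor to which a separately supplied, CRISPR-targeted partner, and hence a genomic locus, can be recruited on addition of ABA. The partner component is not part of this record.
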