Addgene plasmid #122177: pHR-PGK-PYL1-sfGFP-Coilin
Purpose: expression of PYL1-SfGFP-Coilin, lentivirus vector
Depositing lab: Stanley Qi. Depositing organization: Stanford University. Publication: CRISPR-Mediated Programmable 3D Genome Positioning and Nuclear Organization. Wang H, Xu X, Nguyen CM, Liu Y, Gao Y, Lin X, Daley T, Kipniss NH, La Russa M, Qi LS. Cell. 2018 Nov 15;175(5):1405-1417.e14. doi: 10.1016/j.cell.2018.09.013. Epub 2018 Oct 11. PubMed 30318144.
Backbone
  Vector backbone: pHR
  Vector type: Mammalian Expression, Lentiviral
  Selectable markers: GFP fluorescence
Growth in bacteria
  Bacterial resistance: Ampicillin, 100 μg/mL
  Growth temperature: 37°C
  Growth strain: NEB Stable
  Copy number: Unknown
Gene/Insert
  Gene/Insert name: Coilin
  Species: H. sapiens (human)
  Insert size (bp): 1731
  Entrez Gene: COIL (a.k.a. CLN80, p80-coilin)
  Promoter: PGK
  Tag / fusion protein: PYL1-SFGFP (N terminal on insert)
  Cloning method: Gateway Cloning
  Sequencing primers: 5′ CAGTGCAGGGGAAAGAATAGTAGAC; 3′ CATAGCGTAAAAGGAGCAACA
Terms and licenses: Academic/Nonprofit Terms; Industry Terms: Not Available to Industry
How to cite: pHR-PGK-PYL1-sfGFP-Coilin was a gift from Stanley Qi (Addgene plasmid # 122177 ; http://n2t.net/addgene:122177 ; RRID:Addgene_122177)
