>Addgene plasmid #122177 | pHR-PGK-PYL1-sfGFP-Coilin | depositor partial sequence | sequence record 232931 | PGK-PYL1-sfGFP-Coilin
TACCGGGTAGGGGAGGCGCTTTTCCCAAGGCAGTCTGGAGCATGCGCTTTAGCAGCCCCGCTGGGCACTT
GGCGCTACACAAGTGGCCTCTGGCCTCGCACACATTCCACATCCACCGGTAGGCGCCAACCGGCTCCGTT
CTTTGGTGGCCCCTTCGCGCCACCTTCTACTCCTCCCCTAGTCAGGAAGTTCCCCCCCGCCCCGCAGCTC
GCGTCGTGCAGGACGTGACAAATGGAAGTAGCACGTCTCACTAGTCTCGTGCAGATGGACAGCACCGCTG
AGCAATGGAAGCGGGTAGGCCTTTGGGGCAGCGGCCAATAGCAGCTTTGCTCCTTCGCTTTCTGGGCTCA
GAGGCTGGGAAGGGGTGGGTCCGGGGGCGGGCTCAGGGGCGGGCTCAGGGGCGGGGCGGGCGCCCGAAGG
TCCTCCGGAGGCCCGGCATTCTGCACGCTTCAAAAGCGCACGTCTGCCGCGCTGTTCTCCTCTTCCTCAT
CTCCGGGCCTTTCGACCTGCAGCCCAAGCTTACGCGTCTGCAGGATATCAAGCTTGCGGTACGACTGAGT
CATGGGTGGGGGCGCGCCAACTCAAGACGAATTCACCCAACTCTCCCAATCAATCGCCGAGTTCCACACG
TACCAACTCGGTAACGGCCGTTGCTCATCTCTCCTAGCTCAGCGAATCCACGCGCCGCCGGAAACAGTAT
GGTCCGTGGTGAGACGTTTCGATAGGCCACAGATTTACAAACACTTCATCAAAAGCTGTAACGTGAGTGA
AGATTTCGAGATGCGAGTGGGATGCACGCGCGACGTGAACGTGATAAGTGGATTACCGGCGAATACGTCT
CGAGAGAGATTAGATCTGTTGGACGATGATCGGAGAGTGACTGGGTTTAGTATAACCGGTGGTGAACATA
GGCTGAGGAATTATAAATCGGTTACGACGGTTCATAGATTTGAGAAAGAAGAAGAAGAAGAAAGGATCTG
GACCGTTGTTTTGGAATCTTATGTTGTTGATGTACCGGAAGGTAATTCGGAGGAAGATACGAGATTGTTT
GCTGATACGGTTATTAGATTGAATCTTCAGAAACTTGCTTCGATCACTGAAGCTATGAACGTGGATCCAG
GTGGAGGTGGAAGCGGTAGCAAAGGAGAAGAACTTTTCACTGGAGTTGTCCCAATTCTTGTTGAATTAGA
TGGTGATGTTAATGGGCACAAATTTTCTGTCCGTGGAGAGGGTGAAGGTGATGCTACAAACGGAAAACTC
ACCCTTAAATTTATTTGCACTACTGGAAAACTACCTGTTCCGTGGCCAACACTTGTCACTACTCTGACCT
ATGGTGTTCAATGCTTTTCCCGTTATCCGGATCACATGAAACGGCATGACTTTTTCAAGAGTGCCATGCC
CGAAGGTTATGTACAGGAACGCACTATATCTTTCAAAGATGACGGGACCTACAAGACGCGTGCTGAAGTC
AAGTTTGAAGGTGATACCCTTGTTAATCGTATCGAGTTAAAGGGTATTGATTTTAAAGAAGATGGAAACA
TTCTTGGACACAAACTCGAGTACAACTTTAACTCACACAATGTATACATCACGGCAGACAAACAAAAGAA
TGGAATCAAAGCTAACTTCAAAATTCGCCACAACGTTGAAGATGGTTCCGTTCAACTAGCAGACCATTAT
CAACAAAATACTCCAATTGGCGATGGCCCTGTCCTTTTACCAGACAACCATTACCTGTCGACACAATCTG
TCCTTTCGAAAGATCCCAACGAAAAGCGTGACCACATGGTCCTTCTTGAGTTTGTAACTGCTGCTGGGAT
TACACATGGCATGGATGAGCTCTACAAAGGTGGAGGTCGGACCGCAAGCAAGATGGCAGCTTCCGAGACG
GTTAGGCTACGGCTTCAATTTGATTACCCGCCGCCAGCTACCCCGCACTGTACGGCCTTCTGGCTTCTGG
TCGACTTGAACAGATGCCGAGTCGTCACAGATCTCATTAGTCTCATCCGCCAGCGCTTCGGCTTCAGTTC
TGGGGCCTTCCTAGGCCTCTACCTGGAGGGGGGGCTCTTGCCCCCCGCCGAGAGCGCGCGCCTTGTGAGA
GACAACGACTGCCTCAGAGTTAAATTAGAAGAGAGAGGAGTTGCTGAGAATTCTGTAGTCATCAGTAATG
GTGACATTAATTTATCTCTTAGAAAAGCAAAGAAGCGGGCATTTCAGTTAGAGGAGGGTGAAGAAACTGA
ACCAGATTGCAAATATTCAAAGAAGCATTGGAAGAGTCGAGAGAACAATAACAATAATGAGAAGGTCTTG
GATCTGGAACCAAAAGCTGTCACAGATCAGACTGTCAGCAAAAAAAACAAGAGAAAAAATAAAGCAACCT
GTGGCACAGTGGGTGATGATAACGAAGAGGCCAAAAGAAAATCACCAAAGAAAAAGGAGAAATGTGAATA
TAAAAAAAAGGCTAAGAATCCCAAGTCTCCGAAAGTACAGGCAGTGAAAGACTGGGCCAATCAGAGATGT
AGTTCTCCAAAAGGTTCTGCTAGAAACAGCCTTGTTAAAGCCAAAAGGAAAGGTAGTGTAAGCGTTTGCT
CAAAAGAGAGTCCCAGTTCCTCCTCGGAGTCTGAGTCTTGTGATGAATCTATCAGTGATGGTCCCAGCAA
AGTCACTTTGGAGGCCAGAAATTCCTCAGAGAAATTACCAACTGAGTTATCAAAGGAAGAACCCTCTACC
AAAAATACAACTGCAGACAAACTGGCTATAAAACTTGGCTTTAGCCTTACCCCCAGCAAGGGCAAGACCT
CTGGAACAACATCTTCCAGTTCAGACTCTAGTGCAGAGTCAGACGACCAATGCTTGATGTCATCGAGCAC
CCCGGAGTGTGCTGCGGGTTTCTTAAAGACAGTAGGCCTTTTTGCAGGAAGAGGTCGTCCAGGCCCAGGG
CTGTCATCACAGACTGCAGGTGCTGCTGGATGGAGGCGTTCTGGCTCAAATGGTGGTGGACAGGCTCCTG
GTGCTTCTCCCAGTGTGTCTCTCCCTGCTAGTTTAGGAAGAGGATGGGGTAGAGAAGAGAACCTTTTTTC
TTGGAAGGGAGCTAAGGGACGGGGCATGCGGGGGAGAGGTCGAGGACGAGGGCATCCTGTTTCCTGTGTT
GTAAATAGAAGCACTGACAACCAGAGGCAACAGCAATTAAATGACGTGGTAAAAAATTCATCTACTATTA
TCCAGAATCCAGTAGAGACACCCAAGAAGGACTATAGTCTGTTACCACTGTTAGCAGCTGCCCCTCAAGT
TGGAGAAAAGATTGCATTTAAGCTTTTGGAGCTAACATCCAGTTACTCTCCTGATGTCTCTGACTACGAG
GAAGGAAGAATATTAAGCCACAATCCAGAGACCCAGCAAGTAGATATAGAAATTCTTTCATCCTTACCTG
CCTTGAGAGAACCTGGGAAATTTGATTTAGTTTATCACAATGAAAATGGAGCTGAGGTAGTGGAGTACGC
TGTGACACAGGAGAGCAAGATCACTGTATTTTGGAAAGAGTTGATTGACCCAAGACTGATTATTGAATCT
CCAAGTAACACATCAAGTACAGAACCTGCCTGA
